Addgene plasmid #148602: pAc5.1B-lambdaN-HA-DmRoquin_702-819-ILLVtoEEEE_AE
Purpose: Insect Expression of DmRoquin_702-819-ILLVtoEEEE
Depositing lab: Elisa Izaurralde. Depositing organization: Max Planck Institute for Developmental Biology. Publication: A CAF40-binding motif facilitates recruitment of the CCR4-NOT complex to mRNAs targeted by Drosophila Roquin. Sgromo A, Raisch T, Bawankar P, Bhandari D, Chen Y, Kuzuoglu-Ozturk D, Weichenrieder O, Izaurralde E. Nat Commun. 2017 Feb 6;8:14307. doi: 10.1038/ncomms14307. PubMed 28165457.
Backbone
  Vector backbone: Unknown
  Vector type: Insect Expression
Growth in bacteria
  Bacterial resistance: Ampicillin, 100 μg/mL
  Growth temperature: 37°C
  Growth strain: DH5alpha
  Copy number: Low Copy
Gene/Insert
  Gene/Insert name: DmRoquin_702-819-ILLVtoEEEE
  Species: D. melanogaster (fly)
  Entrez Gene: roq (a.k.a. CG16807, Dmel\CG16807, NEST:bs21b12)
  Cloning method: Unknown
Terms and licenses: Academic/Nonprofit Terms; Industry Terms: Not Available to Industry
Depositor comments: ORF extracted from isoform C NCBI:NM_001275011.1 Plasmids from this collection were made available to the research community and donated after the lab closed. Please note that the sequence provided by the depositing laboratory may be theoretical/predicted or based on Sanger sequencing results. There may be discrepancies between sequencing results obtained by Addgene and the depositor sequence. If an Addgene verified sequence is not available, please contact before placing your order to request that our lab fully sequence the plasmid.
How to cite: pAc5.1B-lambdaN-HA-DmRoquin_702-819-ILLVtoEEEE_AE was a gift from Elisa Izaurralde (Addgene plasmid # 148602 ; http://n2t.net/addgene:148602 ; RRID:Addgene_148602)
