[The description below was written by a language model from this plasmid's Addgene catalogue record and pLannotate feature annotations shown in this document.]
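Description:
pAc5.1B-lambdaN-HA-DmRoquin_702-819-ILLVtoEEEE_AE is an insect-cell expression plasmid. The catalogue lists the backbone as unknown, although the name points to the pAc5.1B series. It is propagated in E. coli through a ColE1/pUC-type origin and selected with ampicillin via the β-lactamase gene and its bla promoter. The origin is annotated as a high-copy type, but the repository entry records the plasmid as low copy. Fragments of a tetracycline resistance gene and of SV40 large T antigen are also annotated; these are most likely nonfunctional backbone remnants.

Expression is driven by the constitutive Drosophila actin 5C (Ac5) promoter and terminated by an SV40 polyadenylation signal. The annotated reading frame starts with a short fragment of the bacteriophage lambda N protein. This is the peptide that binds boxB RNA hairpins and is commonly used to tether a fusion protein to a reporter mRNA. An HA epitope follows for detection. After that comes a full-length Schistosoma japonicum GST coding sequence, which neither the plasmid name nor the catalogue fields mention.

The stated insert is residues 702–819 of D. melanogaster Roquin (roq, taken from isoform C), with the name indicating four hydrophobic residues (I, L, L, V) changed to glutamate. The feature table does not annotate it, but it presumably lies in the unannotated stretch between GST and the poly(A) signal.

The associated publication concerns a CAF40-binding motif that recruits the CCR4-NOT complex to Roquin targets. The construct therefore probably serves as a motif-disrupting mutant for tethering assays in Drosophila cells, though the record states only insect expression as its purpose. The depositor sequence may be theoretical rather than experimentally verified.
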