Features (pLannotate 1.2.2; 10 found; start..end, strand, type, name):
     56..2568    +  promoter       Ac5 promoter: Drosophila melanogaster actin 5C promoter
   2588..2653    +  CDS            N (fragment): REGN_LAMBD - Experimental evidence at protein level: Swiss-Prot protein existence level 1. Plays a role as a transcriptional antitermination factor that allows the virus to initiate its lytic phase. Activates expression of the delayed viral early genes by modifying host RNA polymerase (RNAP) into a form that is resistant to termination signals. This antitermination function requires the host NusA protein which serves to stabilize the interaction between antitermination protein N and host RNA polymerase. From Escherichia phage lambda (Bacteriophage lambda).
   2678..2704    +  CDS            3xHA (fragment): three tandem HA epitope tags
   2723..3376    +  CDS            GST26_SCHJA: Experimental evidence at protein level: Swiss-Prot protein existence level 1. GST isoenzymes appear to play a central role in the parasite detoxification system. Other functions are also suspected including a role in increasing the solubility of haematin in the parasite gut. From Schistosoma japonicum (Blood fluke).
   3750..3884    -  polyA_signal   SV40 poly(A) signal: SV40 polyadenylation signal
   3907..3991    -  CDS            large T antigen (fragment): large T antigen from SV40 (simian virus 40)
   3992..4462    +  CDS            TcR (fragment): tetracycline efflux protein; tet; confers resistance to tetracycline
   4506..5094    -  rep_origin     ori: high-copy-number ColE1/pMB1/pBR322/pUC origin of replication
   5265..6125    -  CDS            AmpR: β-lactamase; bla; confers resistance to ampicillin, carbenicillin, and related antibiotics
   6126..6230    -  promoter       AmpR promoter: bla
>Addgene plasmid #148602 | pAc5.1B-lambdaN-HA-DmRoquin_702-819-ILLVtoEEEE_AE | depositor full sequence | sequence record 291050 | Full Sequence
CTTCAAGGAATTAATTCTATATTCTAAAAACACAAATGATACTTCTAAAAAAAATCATGAATGGCATCAA
CTCTGAATCAAATCTTTGCAGATGCACCTACTTCTCATTTCCACTGTCACATCATTTTTCCAGATCTCGC
TGCCTGTTATGTGGCCCACAAACCAAGACACGTTTTATGGCCATTAAAGCTGGCTGATCGTCGCCAAACA
CCAAATACATATCAATATGTACATTCGAGAAAGAAGCGATCAAAGAAGCGTCTTCGGGCGAGTAGGAGAA
TGCGGAGGAGAAGGAGAACGAGCTGATCTAGTATCTCTCCACAATCCAATGCCAACTGACCAACTGGCCA
TATTCGGAGCAATTTGAAGCCAATTTCCATCGCCTGGCGATCGCTCCATTCTTGGCTATATGTTTTTCAC
CGTTCCCGGGGCCATTTTCAAAGACTCGTCGGTAAGATAAGATTGTGTCACTCGCTGTCTCTCTTCATTT
GTCGAAGAATGCTGAGGAATTTCGCGATGACGTCGGCGAGTATTTTGAAGAATGAGAATAATTTGTATTT
ATACGAAAATCAGTTAGTGGAATTTTCTACAAAAACATGTTATCTATAGATAATTTTGTTGCAAAATATG
TTGACTATGACAAAGATTGTATGTATATACCTTTAATGTATTCTCATTTTCTTATGTATTTATAATGGCA
ATGATGATACTGATGATATTTTAAGATGATGCCAGACCACAGGCTGATTTCTGCGTCTTTTGCCGAACGC
AGTGCATGTGCGGTTGTTGTTTTTTGGAATAGTTTCAATTTTCGGACTGTCCGCTTTGATTTCAGTTTCT
TGGCTTATTCAAAAAGCAAAGTAAAGCCAAAAAAGCGAGATGGCAATACCAAATGCGGCAAAACGGTAGT
GGAAGGAAAGGGGTGCGGGGCAGCGGAAGGAAGGGTGGGGCGGGGCGTGGCGGGGTCTGTGGCTGGGCGC
GACGTCACCGACGTTGGAGCCACTCCTTTGACCATGTGTGCGTGTGTGTATTATTCGTGTCTCGCCACTC
GCCGGTTGTTTTTTTCTTTTTATCTCGCTCTCTCTAGCGCCATCTCGTACGCATGCTCAACGCACCGCAT
GTTGCCGTGTCCTTTATGCGTCATTTTGGCTCGAAATAGGCAATTATTTAAACAAAGATTAGTCAACGAA
AACGCTAAAATAAATAAGTCTACAATATGGTTACTTATTGCCATGTGTGTGCAGCCAACGATAGCAACAA
AAGCAACAACACAGTGGCTTTCCCTCTTTCACTTTTTGTTTGCAAGCGCGTGCGAGCAAGACGGCACGAC
CGGCAAACGCAATTACGCTGACAAAGAGCAGACGAAGTTTTGGCCGAAAAACATCAAGGCGCCTGATACG
AATGCATTTGCAATAACAATTGCGATATTTAATATTGTTTATGAAGCTGTTTGACTTCAAAACACACAAA
AAAAAAAATAAAACAAATTATTTGAAAGAGAATTAGGAATCGGACAGCTTATCGTTACGGGCTAACAGCA
CACCGAGACGAAATAGCTTACCTGACGTCACAGCCTCTGGAAGAACTGCCGCCAAGCAGAGAGAGAGAGA
AAAAGAGGGAGAGCAGCTTAGACCGCATGTGCTTGTGTGTGAGGCGTCTCTCTCTTCGTCTCCTGTTTGC
GCAAACGCATAGACTGCACTGAGAAAATCGATTACCTATTTTTTATGAATGAATATTTGCACTATTACTA
TTCAAAACTATTAAGATAGCAATCACATTCAATAGCCAAATACTATACCACCTGAGCGATGCAACGAAAT
GATCAATTTGAGCAAAAATGCTGCATATTTAGGACGGCATCATTATAGAAATGCTTCTTGCTGTGTACTT
TTCTCTCGTCTGGCAGCTGTTTCGCCGTTATTGTTAAAACCGGCTTAAGTTAGGTGTGTTTTCTACGACT
AGTGATGCCCCTACTAGAAGATGTGTGTTGCACAAATGTCCCTGAATAACCAATTTGAAGTGCAGATAGC
AGTAAACGTAAGCTAATATGAATATTATTTAACTGTAATGTTTTAATATCGCTGGACATTACTAATAAAC
CCACTATAAACACATGTACATATGTATGTTTTGGCATACAATGAGTAGTTGGGGAAAAAATGTGTAAAAG
CACCGTGACCATCACAGCATAAAGATAACCAGCTGAAGTATCGAATATGAGTAACCCCCAAATTGAATCA
CATGCCGCAACTGATAGGACCCATGGAAGTACACTCTTCATGGCGATATACAAGACACACACAAGCACGA
ACACCCAGTTGCGGAGGAAATTCTCCGTAAATGAAAACCCAATCGGCGAACAATTCATACCCATATATGG
TAAAAGTTTTGAACGCGACTTGAGAGCGGAGAGCATTGCGGCTGATAAGGTTTTAGCGCTAAGCGGGCTT
TATAAAACGGGCTGCGGGACCAGTTTTCATATCACTACCGTTTGAGTTCTTGTGCTGTGTGGATACTCCT
CCCGACACAAAGCCGCTCCATCAGCCAGCAGTCGTCTAATCCAGAGACCCCGGATCGGGGTACCAACATG
GACGCACAAACACGACGACGTGAGCGTCGCGCTGAGAAACAAGCTCAATGGAAAGCTGCAAACGGTGGAT
CTCCTCCACATATGGCTTACCCATACGATGTTCCAGATTACGCTCCTCCAAGCTTGAATTCTATGTCCCC
TATACTAGGTTATTGGAAAATTAAGGGCCTTGTGCAACCCACTCGACTTCTTTTGGAATATCTTGAAGAA
AAATATGAAGAGCATTTGTATGAGCGCGATGAAGGTGATAAATGGCGAAACAAAAAGTTTGAATTGGGTT
TGGAGTTTCCCAATCTTCCTTATTATATTGATGGTGATGTTAAATTAACACAGTCTATGGCCATCATACG
TTATATAGCTGACAAGCACAACATGTTGGGTGGTTGTCCAAAAGAGCGTGCAGAGATTTCAATGCTTGAA
GGAGCGGTTTTGGATATTAGATACGGTGTTTCGAGAATTGCATATAGTAAAGACTTTGAAACTCTCAAAG
TTGATTTTCTTAGCAAGCTACCTGAAATGCTGAAAATGTTCGAAGATCGTTTATGTCATAAAACATATTT
AAATGGTGATCATGTAACCCATCCTGACTTCATGTTGTATGACGCTCTTGATGTTGTTTTATACATGGAC
CCAATGTGCCTGGATGCGTTCCCAAAATTAGTTTGTTTTAAAAAACGTATTGAAGCTATCCCACAAATTG
ATAAGTACTTGAAATCCAGCAAGTATATAGCATGGCCTTTGCAGGGCTGGCAAGCCACGTTTGGTGGTGG
CGACCATCCTCCAAAATCGGTAGGCGGCCGCAATACGGGTAAAGATTCAGCCAACTTTGTACGATCAGAC
TCCATATTGGATGACGATGCGTCCACATTCGATGTGCCCACTGGCTCCTCCATGCTGAGTATCTACGGCC
CGATTTGCCCCAAGAGCAGTACGACCGGCAACTGGAACAACTTTGATCTGGGATATGGCGGCTTCAAGAG
TGACAGAAACGATAGCTTCAATGCCAATAAGCAGCAACAGCCGATGTGGGGCAGGAAACCGCAACTGATG
TCGGAAGACAGTTTCGAGGGCGGCGAAGATAGTGGAATGATGCTGCAGGAAGAGAAGAATGAAGTGGACA
TCGAAGATCCCGATGACAGTGGGATCAAGGTGGACTAAGGATCCAGACATGATAAGATACATTGATGAGT
TTGGACAAACCACAACTAGAATGCAGTGAAAAAAATGCTTTATTTGTGAAATTTGTGATGCTATTGCTTT
ATTTGTAACCATTATAAGCTGCAATAAACAAGTTAACAACAACAATTGCATTCATTTTATGTTTCAGGTT
CAGGGGGAGGTGTGGGAGGTTTTTTAAAGCAAGTAAAACCTCTACAAATGTGGTATGGCTGATTATGATC
AGTCGACCGATGCCCTTGAGAGCCTTCAACCCAGTCAGCTCCTTCCGGTGGGCGCGGGGCATGACTATCG
TCGCCGCACTTATGACTGTCTTCTTTATCATGCAACTCGTAGGACAGGTGCCGGCAGCGCTCTGGGTCAT
TTTCGGCGAGGACCGCTTTCGCTGGAGCGCGACGATGATCGGCCTGTCGCTTGCGGTATTCGGAATCTTG
CACGCCCTCGCTCAAGCCTTCGTCACTGGTCCCGCCACCAAACGTTTCGGCGAGAAGCAGGCCATTATCG
CCGGCATGGCGGCCGACGCGCTGGGCTACGTCTTGCTGGCGTTCGCGACGCGAGGCTGGATGGCCTTCCC
CATTATGATTCTTCTCGCTTCCGGCGGCATCGGGATGCCCGCGTTGCAGGCCATGCTGTCCAGGCAGGTA
GATGACGACCATCAGGGACAGCTTCAAGGATCGCTCGCGGCTCTTACCAGCCAGCAAAAGGCCAGGAACC
GTAAAAAGGCCGCGTTGCTGGCGTTTTTCCATAGGCTCCGCCCCCCTGACGAGCATCACAAAAATCGACG
CTCAAGTCAGAGGTGGCGAAACCCGACAGGACTATAAAGATACCAGGCGTTTCCCCCTGGAAGCTCCCTC
GTGCGCTCTCCTGTTCCGACCCTGCCGCTTACCGGATACCTGTCCGCCTTTCTCCCTTCGGGAAGCGTGG
CGCTTTCTCAATGCTCACGCTGTAGGTATCTCAGTTCGGTGTAGGTCGTTCGCTCCAAGCTGGGCTGTGT
GCACGAACCCCCCGTTCAGCCCGACCGCTGCGCCTTATCCGGTAACTATCGTCTTGAGTCCAACCCGGTA
AGACACGACTTATCGCCACTGGCAGCAGCCACTGGTAACAGGATTAGCAGAGCGAGGTATGTAGGCGGTG
CTACAGAGTTCTTGAAGTGGTGGCCTAACTACGGCTACACTAGAAGGACAGTATTTGGTATCTGCGCTCT
GCTGAAGCCAGTTACCTTCGGAAAAAGAGTTGGTAGCTCTTGATCCGGCAAACAAACCACCGCTGGTAGC
GGTGGTTTTTTTGTTTGCAAGCAGCAGATTACGCGCAGAAAAAAAGGATCTCAAGAAGATCCTTTGATCT
TTTCTACGGGGTCTGACGCTCAGTGGAACGAAAACTCACGTTAAGGGATTTTGGTCATGAGATTATCAAA
AAGGATCTTCACCTAGATCCTTTTAAATTAAAAATGAAGTTTTAAATCAATCTAAAGTATATATGAGTAA
ACTTGGTCTGACAGTTACCAATGCTTAATCAGTGAGGCACCTATCTCAGCGATCTGTCTATTTCGTTCAT
CCATAGTTGCCTGACTCCCCGTCGTGTAGATAACTACGATACGGGAGGGCTTACCATCTGGCCCCAGTGC
TGCAATGATACCGCGAGACCCACGCTCACCGGCTCCAGATTTATCAGCAATAAACCAGCCAGCCGGAAGG
GCCGAGCGCAGAAGTGGTCCTGCAACTTTATCCGCCTCCATCCAGTCTATTAATTGTTGCCGGGAAGCTA
GAGTAAGTAGTTCGCCAGTTAATAGTTTGCGCAACGTTGTTGCCATTGCTGCAGGCATCGTGGTGTCACG
CTCGTCGTTTGGTATGGCTTCATTCAGCTCCGGTTCCCAACGATCAAGGCGAGTTACATGATCCCCCATG
TTGTGCAAAAAAGCGGTTAGCTCCTTCGGTCCTCCGATCGTTGTCAGAAGTAAGTTGGCCGCAGTGTTAT
CACTCATGGTTATGGCAGCACTGCATAATTCTCTTACTGTCATGCCATCCGTAAGATGCTTTTCTGTGAC
TGGTGAGTACTCAACCAAGTCATTCTGAGAATAGTGTATGCGGCGACCGAGTTGCTCTTGCCCGGCGTCA
ACACGGGATAATACCGCGCCACATAGCAGAACTTTAAAAGTGCTCATCATTGGAAAACGTTCTTCGGGGC
GAAAACTCTCAAGGATCTTACCGCTGTTGAGATCCAGTTCGATGTAACCCACTCGTGCACCCAACTGATC
TTCAGCATCTTTTACTTTCACCAGCGTTTCTGGGTGAGCAAAAACAGGAAGGCAAAATGCCGCAAAAAAG
GGAATAAGGGCGACACGGAAATGTTGAATACTCATACTCTTCCTTTTTCAATATTATTGAAGCATTTATC
AGGGTTATTGTCTCATGAGCGGATACATATTTGAATGTATTTAGAAAAATAAACAAATAGGGGTTCCGCG
CACATTTCCCCGAAAAGTGCCACCTGACGTCTAAGAAACCATTATTATCATGACATTAACCTATAAAAAT
AGGCGTATCACGAGGCCCTTTCGT
